>Addgene plasmid #159396 | DT036A | addgene full sequence | sequence record 324317 | Addgene NGS Result
GGTTCCCAACGATCAAGGCGAGTTACATGATCCCCCATGTTGTGCAAAAAAGCGGTTAGCTCCTTCGGTC
CTCCGATCGTTGTCAGAAGTAAGTTGGCCGCAGTGTTATCACTCATGGTTATGGCAGCACTGCATAATTC
TCTTACTGTCATGCCATCCGTAAGATGCTTTTCTGTGACTGGTGAGTACTCAACCAAGTCATTCTGAGAA
TAGTGTATGCGGCGACCGAGTTGCTCTTGCCCGGCGTCAATACGGGATAATACCGCGCCACATAGCAGAA
CTTTAAAAGTGCTCATCATTGGAAAACGTTCTTCGGGGCGAAAACTCTCAAGGATCTTACCGCTGTTGAG
ATCCAGTTCGATGTAACCCACTCGTGCACCCAACTGATCTTCAGCATCTTTTACTTTCACCAGCGTTTCT
GGGTGAGCAAAAACAGGAAGGCAAAATGCCGCAAAAAAGGGAATAAGGGCGACACGGAAATGTTGAATAC
TCATACTCTTCCTTTTTCAATATTATTGAAGCATTTATCAGGGTTATTGTCTCATGAGCGGATACATATT
TGAATGTATTTAGAAAAATAAACAAATAGGGGTTCCGCGCACATTTCCCCGAAAAGTGCCACCTGACGTC
TAAGAAACCATTATTATCATGACATTAACCTATAAAAATAGGCGTATCACGAGGCAGAATTTCAGATAAA
AAAAATCCTTAGCTTTCGCTAAGGATGATTTCTGGAATTCGCGGCCGCTTCTAGATCCCTATCAGTGATA
GAGATTGACATCCCTATCAGTGATAGAGATACTGAGCACGATACTAGAAGAAGGAGAATAATCTATGGAC
TACAAAGACGATGATGACAAGATGCGTAAAGGCGAAGAGCTGTTCACTGGTGTCGTCCCTATTCTGGTGG
AACTGGATGGTGATGTCAACGGTCATAAGTTTTCCGTGCGTGGCGAGGGTGAAGGTGACGCAACTAATGG
TAAACTGACGCTGAAGTTCATCTGTACTACTGGTAAACTGCCGGTACCTTGGCCGACTCTGGTAACGACG
CTGACTTATGGTGTTCAGTGCTTTGCTCGTTATCCGGACCATATGAAGCAGCATGACTTCTTCAAGTCCG
CCATGCCGGAAGGCTATGTGCAGGAACGCACGATTTCCTTTAAGGATGACGGCACGTACAAAACGCGTGC
GGAAGTGAAATTTGAAGGCGATACCCTGGTAAACCGCATTGAGCTGAAAGGCATTGACTTTAAAGAAGAC
GGCAATATCCTGGGCCATAAGCTGGAATACAATTTTAACAGCCACAATGTTTACATCACCGCCGATAAAC
AAAAAAATGGCATTAAAGCGAATTTTAAAATTCGCCACAACGTGGAGGATGGCAGCGTGCAGCTGGCTGA
TCACTACCAGCAAAACACTCCAATCGGTGATGGTCCTGTTCTGCTGCCAGACAATCACTATCTGAGCACG
CAAAGCGTTCTGTCTAAAGATCCGAACGAGAAACGCGATCATATGGTTCTGCTGGAGTTCGTAACCGCAG
CGGGCATCACGCATGGTATGGATGAACTGTACAAATAATAACGACTCAGGCTGCTACGCCTGTGTACTGG
AAAACAAAACCAAAACCCAAAAAACAAAAAACTGAGCCCATTGGTATCGTGGAAGGACTCGATCAAAAAA
AAAAAAAAAAAAAAAAAAACTAGCATAACCCCTTGGGGCCTCTAAACGGGTCTTGAGGGGTTTTTTGGTA
CTAGTAGCGGCCGCTGCAGGCTTCCTCGCTCACTGACTCGCTGCGCTCGGTCGTTCGGCTGCGGCGAGCG
GTATCAGCTCACTCAAAGGCGGTAATACGGTTATCCACAGAATCAGGGGATAACGCAGGAAAGAACATGT
GAGCAAAAGGCCAGCAAAAGGCCAGGAACCGTAAAAAGGCCGCGTTGCTGGCGTTTTTCCACAGGCTCCG
CCCCCCTGACGAGCATCACAAAAATCGACGCTCAAGTCAGAGGTGGCGAAACCCGACAGGACTATAAAGA
TACCAGGCGTTTCCCCCTGGAAGCTCCCTCGTGCGCTCTCCTGTTCCGACCCTGCCGCTTACCGGATACC
TGTCCGCCTTTCTCCCTTCGGGAAGCGTGGCGCTTTCTCATAGCTCACGCTGTAGGTATCTCAGTTCGGT
GTAGGTCGTTCGCTCCAAGCTGGGCTGTGTGCACGAACCCCCCGTTCAGCCCGACCGCTGCGCCTTATCC
GGTAACTATCGTCTTGAGTCCAACCCGGTAAGACACGACTTATCGCCACTGGCAGCAGCCACTGGTAACA
GGATTAGCAGAGCGAGGTATGTAGGCGGTGCTACAGAGTTCTTGAAGTGGTGGCCTAACTACGGCTACAC
TAGAAGAACAGTATTTGGTATCTGCGCTCTGCTGAAGCCAGTTACCTTCGGAAAAAGAGTTGGTAGCTCT
TGATCCGGCAAACAAACCACCGCTGGTAGCGGTGGTTTTTTTGTTTGCAAGCAGCAGATTACGCGCAGAA
AAAAAGGATCTCAAGAAGATCCTTTGATCTTTTCTACGGGGTCTGACGCTCAGTGGAACGAAAACTCACG
TTAAGGGATTTTGGTCATGAGATTATCAAAAAGGATCTTCACCTAGATCCTTTTAAATTAAAAATGAAGT
TTTAAATCAATCTAAAGTATATATGAGTAAACTTGGTCTGACAGTTACCAATGCTTAATCAGTGAGGCAC
CTATCTCAGCGATCTGTCTATTTCGTTCATCCATAGTTGCCTGACTCCCCGTCGTGTAGATAACTACGAT
ACGGGAGGGCTTACCATCTGGCCCCAGTGCTGCAATGATACCGCGAGACCCACGCTCACCGGCTCCAGAT
TTATCAGCAATAAACCAGCCAGCCGGAAGGGCCGAGCGCAGAAGTGGTCCTGCAACTTTATCCGCCTCCA
TCCAGTCTATTAATTGTTGCCGGGAAGCTAGAGTAAGTAGTTCGCCAGTTAATAGTTTGCGCAACGTTGT
TGCCATTGCTACAGGCATCGTGGTGTCACGCTCGTCGTTTGGTATGGCTTCATTCAGCTCC
Features (pLannotate 1.2.2; 9 found; start..end, strand, type, name):
    495..599     -  promoter       AmpR promoter: bla
    689..732     -  terminator     bacterial terminator: putative bacterial transcription terminator
    735..754     +  misc_feature   BioBrick prefix: BioBrick prefix for parts that start with "ATG"
    756..809     +  promoter       PLtetO-1 promoter (fragment): modified phage lambda PL promoter with tet operator sites (Lutz and Bujard, 1997)
    862..1575    +  CDS            superfolder GFP: GFP variant that folds robustly even when fused to poorly folded proteins (Pédelacq et al., 2006)
   1700..1747    +  terminator     T7 terminator: transcription terminator for bacteriophage T7 RNA polymerase
   1749..1769    +  misc_feature   BioBrick suffix: universal suffix for all parts
   1946..2534    -  rep_origin     ori: high-copy-number ColE1/pMB1/pBR322/pUC origin of replication
   2705..494     -  CDS            AmpR (across the origin): β-lactamase; bla; confers resistance to ampicillin, carbenicillin, and related antibiotics
