[The description below was written by a language model from this plasmid's Addgene catalogue record and pLannotate feature annotations shown in this document.]
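Description:
DT036A is a small (about 3.1 kb) bacterial expression plasmid built on the iGEM registry backbone pSB1A3, a standard synthetic-biology vector for E. coli. It is maintained at high copy number through a ColE1/pUC-type origin of replication and selected with ampicillin via a β-lactamase (AmpR) gene driven by its own bla promoter. The payload sits between the BioBrick prefix and suffix that flank the backbone's cloning site, with a putative bacterial terminator just upstream that helps insulate the insert from read-through transcription. The record indicates the insert was introduced by Gibson assembly rather than by classical BioBrick restriction cloning.

The insert, listed as a 997 bp synthetic cassette named pr.tet-sfGFP, places superfolder GFP under a tet promoter, annotated in the sequence as a fragment of PLtetO-1, a modified phage lambda PL promoter carrying tet operator sites. In a host that does not supply the TetR repressor this promoter is unrepressed, which fits the stated purpose of constitutive sfGFP expression. A T7 terminator follows the coding sequence. The catalogue entry records an N-terminal FLAG tag on the insert. The feature table does not annotate the tag separately, although there is a short unannotated interval between the promoter and the sfGFP coding sequence where a ribosome binding site and tag could lie.

Superfolder GFP folds robustly and gives a strong fluorescent signal, so the construct serves as a simple constitutive fluorescent reporter or positive control for E. coli gene expression. It was deposited in connection with work on artificial cells, though the record does not detail its specific role in that study.
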