Addgene plasmid #159396: DT036A
Purpose: Constitutive superfolder GFP (sfGFP) expression, controlled under E.coli tet promoter
Depositing lab: Sheref Mansy. Depositing organization: Universita degli Studi di Trento. Publication: Artificial cells drive neural differentiation. Toparlak OD, Zasso J, Bridi S, Serra MD, Macchi P, Conti L, Baudet ML, Mansy SS. Sci Adv. 2020 Sep 18;6(38). pii: 6/38/eabb4920. doi: 10.1126/sciadv.abb4920. Print 2020 Sep. PubMed 32948587.
Backbone
  Vector backbone: pSB1A3
  Backbone manufacturer: iGEM parts registry
  Vector type: Bacterial Expression, Synthetic Biology
Growth in bacteria
  Bacterial resistance: Ampicillin, 100 μg/mL
  Growth temperature: 37°C
  Growth strain: DH5alpha
  Copy number: High Copy
Gene/Insert
  Gene/Insert name: pr.tet-sfGFP
  Species: Synthetic
  Insert size (bp): 997
  Promoter: tet promoter
  Tag / fusion protein: FLAG (N terminal on insert)
  Cloning method: Gibson Cloning
  Sequencing primers: 5′ VF2 primer (iGEM parts registry); 3′ VR primer (iGEM parts registry)
Terms and licenses: Academic/Nonprofit Terms; Industry Terms: Not Available to Industry
How to cite: DT036A was a gift from Sheref Mansy (Addgene plasmid # 159396 ; http://n2t.net/addgene:159396 ; RRID:Addgene_159396)
